>Addgene plasmid #196413 | AAV-GfaABC1D-DreO-4x6T | addgene full sequence | sequence record 385152 | Addgene NGS Result
TAGAAAAGATCAAAGGATCTTCTTGAGATCCTTTTTTTCTGCGCGTAATCTGCTGCTTGCAAACAAAAAA
ACCACCGCTACCAGCGGTGGTTTGTTTGCCGGATCAAGAGCTACCAACTCTTTTTCCGAAGGTAACTGGC
TTCAGCAGAGCGCAGATACCAAATACTGTTCTTCTAGTGTAGCCGTAGTTAGGCCACCACTTCAAGAACT
CTGTAGCACCGCCTACATACCTCGCTCTGCTAATCCTGTTACCAGTGGCTGCTGCCAGTGGCGATAAGTC
GTGTCTTACCGGGTTGGACTCAAGACGATAGTTACCGGATAAGGCGCAGCGGTCGGGCTGAACGGGGGGT
TCGTGCACACAGCCCAGCTTGGAGCGAACGACCTACACCGAACTGAGATACCTACAGCGTGAGCTATGAG
AAAGCGCCACGCTTCCCGAAGGGAGAAAGGCGGACAGGTATCCGGTAAGCGGCAGGGTCGGAACAGGAGA
GCGCACGAGGGAGCTTCCAGGGGGAAACGCCTGGTATCTTTATAGTCCTGTCGGGTTTCGCCACCTCTGA
CTTGAGCGTCGATTTTTGTGATGCTCGTCAGGGGGGCGGAGCCTATGGAAAAACGCCAGCAACGCGGCCT
TTTTACGGTTCCTGGCCTTTTGCTGGCCTTTTGCTCACATGTCCTGCAGGCAGCTGCGCGCTCGCTCGCT
CACTGAGGCCGCCCGGGCGTCGGGCGACCTTTGGTCGCCCGGCCTCAGTGAGCGAGCGAGCGCGCAGAGA
GGGAGTGGCCAACTCCATCACTAGGGGTTCCTGCGGCCGCACGCGTACATATCCTGGTGTGGAGTAGGGG
ACGCTGCTCTGACAGAGGCTCGGGGGCCTGAGCTGGCTCTGTGAGCTGGGGAGGAGGCAGACAGCCAGGC
CTTGTCTGCAAGCAGACCTGGCAGCATTGGGCTGGCCGCCCCCCAGGGCCTCCTCTTCATGCCCAGTGAA
TGACTCACCTTGGCACAGACACAATGTTCGGGGTGGGCACAGTGCCTGCTTCCCGCCGCACCCCAGCCCC
CCTCAAATGCCTTCCGAGAAGCCCATTGAGCAGGGGGCTTGCATTGCACCCCAGCCTGACAGCCTGGCAT
CTTGGGATAAAAGCAGCACAGCCCCCTAGGGGCTGCCCTTGCTGTGTGGCGCCACCGGCGGTGGAGAACA
AGGCTCTATTCAGCCTGTGCCCAGGAAAGGGGATCAGGGGATGCCCAGGCATGGACAGTGGGTGGCAGGG
GGGGAGAGGAGGGCTGTCTGCTTCCCAGAAGTCCAAGGACACAAATGGGTGAGGGGAGAGCTCTCCCCAT
AGCTGGGCTGCGGCCCAACCCCACCCCCTCAGGCTATGCCAGGGGGTGTTGCCAGGGGCACCCGGGCATC
GCCAGTCTAGCCCACTCCTTCATAAAGCCCTCGCATCCCAGGAGCGAGCAGAGCCAGAGCAGGTTGGAGA
GGAGACGCATCACCTCCGCTGCTCGCTTAATTAATACCTGAATTCATCGATTGCCACCATGCCTAAGAAG
AAGAGGAAGGTTTCTGAGCTGATTATTAGTGGTTCATCTGGTGGATTCCTGCGAAACATCGGCAAAGAGT
ATCAGGAGGCCGCTGAAAACTTCATGAGGTTTATGAATGACCAGGGGGCGTACGCTCCTAACACTTTGAG
GGATTTGAGGTTGGTCTTTCATAGCTGGGCCAGATGGTGCCATGCTCGGCAGCTTGCATGGTTTCCAATT
AGTCCTGAAATGGCACGCGAATACTTTCTTCAGTTGCACGATGCAGACCTGGCCTCCACTACCATCGACA
AGCACTATGCTATGCTTAATATGCTTCTGTCCCACTGCGGACTGCCACCCTTGTCCGACGACAAGTCAGT
GAGTCTTGCCATGAGAAGAATTAGAAGAGAAGCCGCAACCGAAAAGGGTGAGAGGACAGGACAGGCAATC
CCCCTGCGCTGGGACGACCTGAAGCTGCTGGATGTGCTGCTCAGCAGGAGCGAGCGGCTGGTCGACCTGC
GCAACAGGGCTTTCCTGTTCGTAGCCTATAACACCCTCATGAGAATGTCTGAAATATCACGCATCAGGGT
TGGGGACTTGGATCAGACAGGAGACACAGTGACCCTGCACATCAGTCACACTAAGACAATCACCACAGCT
GCGGGCCTTGACAAAGTGCTCTCCCGGCGAACCACAGCAGTGCTCAATGACTGGCTGGACGTCAGTGGGC
TTAGAGAACATCCAGACGCTGTGCTCTTCCCACCTATACACCGGTCAAACAAAGCCCGCATTACTACCAC
GCCCCTGACCGCCCCTGCCATGGAGAAGATTTTCAGTGATGCCTGGGTGCTGCTGAACAAACGGGACGCC
ACCCCCAATAAAGGGAGGTATAGGACCTGGACCGGCCATTCCGCCAGGGTGGGTGCCGCAATAGACATGG
CCGAGAAACAGGTGTCTATGGTCGAGATTATGCAGGAAGGGACATGGAAGAAGCCTGAAACACTGATGCG
GTATCTCAGAAGGGGCGGAGTGTCCGTGGGAGCCAATTCTCGACTGATGGATAGCTAAGGATCCATATGG
GCATTCACCGCGTGCCTTACTACGCGTATTCTTAAGCAATAAGCGAATATAACACGGTCGATCTAAAAAG
GTTAGCTGGGTGTGTTAGAAGCCCTGCAAGACGACCTGCGCATTATTACTCACGGTACGACGCATTATTA
CTCACGGTACGAGGCATTCACCGCGTGCCTTACTACGCGTATTCTTAAGCAATAAGCGAATATAACACGG
TCGATCTAAAAAGGTTAGCTGGGTGTGTTAGAAGCCCTGCAAGACGACCTGGGCATTCACCGCGTGCCTT
ACTACGCGTATTCTTAAGCAATAAGCGAATATAACACGGTCGATCTAAAAAGGTTAGCTGGGTGTGTTAG
AAGCCCTGCAAGACGACCTGGGTACCGCATTATTACTCACGGTACGACGCATTATTACTCACGGTACGAG
GCATTCACCGCGTGCCTTACTACGCGTATTCTTAAGCAATAAGCGAATATAACACGGTCGATCTAAAAAG
GTTAGCTGGGTGTGTTAGAAGCCCTGCAAGACGACCTGGGTACCAGGTAAAGCGGCCGCGACTCTAGATC
ATAATCAGCCATACCACATTTGTAGAGGTTTTACTTGCTTTAAAAAACCTCCCACACCTCCCCCTGAACC
TGAAACATAAAATGAATGCAATTCTGCCTCGAGCAGCGCTGCTCGAGAGATCTACGGGTGGCATCCCTGT
GACCCCTCCCCAGTGCCTCTCCTGGCCCTGGAAGTTGCCACTCCAGTGCCCACCAGCCTTGTCCTAATAA
AATTAAGTTGCATCATTTTGTCTGACTAGGTGTCCTTCTATAATATTATGGGGTGGAGGGGGGTGGTATG
GAGCAAGGGGCAAGTTGGGAAGACAACCTGTAGGGCCTGCGGGGTCTATTGGGAACCAAGCTGGAGTGCA
GTGGCACAATCTTGGCTCACTGCAATCTCCGCCTCCTGGGTTCAAGCGATTCTCCTGCCTCAGCCTCCCG
AGTTGTTGGGATTCCAGGCATGCATGACCAGGCTCAGCTAATTTTTGTTTTTTTGGTAGAGACGGGGTTT
CACCATATTGGCCAGGCTGGTCTCCAACTCCTAATCTCAGGTGATCTACCCACCTTGGCCTCCCAAATTG
CTGGGATTACAGGCGTGAACCACTGCTCCCTTCCCTGTCCTTCTGATTTTGTAGGTAACCACGTGGTGGT
GCGGACCGAGCGGCCGCAGGAACCCCTAGTGATGGAGTTGGCCACTCCCTCTCTGCGCGCTCGCTCGCTC
ACTGAGGCCGGGCGACCAAAGGTCGCCCGACGCCCGGGCTTTGCCCGGGCGGCCTCAGTGAGCGAGCGAG
CGCGCAGCTGCCTGCAGGGGCGCCTGATGCGGTATTTTCTCCTTACGCATCTGTGCGGTATTTCACACCG
CATA
[95 nt withheld, positions 3995-4089]
T
[46 nt withheld, positions 4091-4136]
C
[141 nt withheld, positions 4138-4278]
CCTTTGACGTTGGAGTCCACGTTCTTT
[37 nt withheld, positions 4306-4342]
ACTCTATCTCGGGCTATTCTTTTGATTTATAAGGGATTTTGCCGATTTCGGTCTATTGGTTAAAAAATGA
GCTGATTTAACAAAAATTTAACGCGAATTTTAACAAAATATTAACGTTTACAATTTTATGGTGCACTCTC
AGTACAATCTGCTCTGATGCCGCATAGTTAAGCCAGCCCCGACACCCGCCAACACCCGCTGACGCGCCCT
GACGGGCTTGTCTGCTCCCGGCATCCGCTTACAGACAAGCTGTGACCGTCTCCGGGAGCTGCATGTGTCA
GAGGTTTTCACCGTCATCACCGAAACGCGCGAGACGAAAGGGCCTCGTGATACGCCTATTTTTATAGGTT
AATGTCATGATAATAATGGTTTCTTAGACGTCAGGTGGCACTTTTCGGGGAAATGTGCGCGGAACCCCTA
TTTGTTTATTTTTCTAAATACATTCAAATATGTATCCGCTCATGAGACAATAACCCTGATAAATGCTTCA
ATAATATTGAAAAAGGAAGAGTATGAGTATTCAACATTTCCGTGTCGCCCTTATTCCCTTTTTTGCGGCA
TTTTGCCTTCCTGTTTTTGCTCACCCAGAAACGCTGGTGAAAGTAAAAGATGCTGAAGATCAGTTGGGTG
CACGAGTGGGTTACATCGAACTGGATCTCAACAGCGGTAAGATCCTTGAGAGTTTTCGCCCCGAAGAACG
TTTTCCAATGATGAGCACTTTTAAAGTTCTGCTATGTGGCGCGGTATTATCCCGTATTGACGCCGGGCAA
GAGCAACTCGGTCGCCGCATACACTATTCTCAGAATGACTTGGTTGAGTACTCACCAGTCACAGAAAAGC
ATCTTACGGATGGCATGACAGTAAGAGAATTATGCAGTGCTGCCATAACCATGAGTGATAACACTGCGGC
CAACTTACTTCTGACAACGATCGGAGGACCGAAGGAGCTAACCGCTTTTTTGCACAACATGGGGGATCAT
GTAACTCGCCTTGATCGTTGGGAACCGGAGCTGAATGAAGCCATACCAAACGACGAGCGTGACACCACGA
TGCCTGTAGCAATGGCAACAACGTTGCGCAAACTATTAACTGGCGAACTACTTACTCTAGCTTCCCGGCA
ACAATTAATAGACTGGATGGAGGCGGATAAAGTTGCAGGACCACTTCTGCGCTCGGCCCTTCCGGCTGGC
TGGTTTATTGCTGATAAATCTGGAGCCGGTGAGCGTGGGTCTCGCGGTATCATTGCAGCACTGGGGCCAG
ATGGTAAGCCCTCCCGTATCGTAGTTATCTACACGACGGGGAGTCAGGCAACTATGGATGAACGAAATAG
ACAGATCGCTGAGATAGGTGCCTCACTGATTAAGCATTGGTAACTGTCAGACCAAGTTTACTCATATATA
CTTTAGATTGATTTAAAACTTCATTTTTAATTTAAAAGGATCTAGGTGAAGATCCTTTTTGATAATCTCA
TGACCAAAATCCCTTAACGTGAGTTTTCGTTCCACTGAGCGTCAGACCCCG
Features (pLannotate 1.2.2; 12 found; start..end, strand, type, name):
     23..611     +  rep_origin     ori: high-copy-number ColE1/pMB1/pBR322/pUC origin of replication
    684..711     +  repeat_region  AAV2 ITR (fragment): inverted terminal repeat of adeno-associated virus serotype 2 inverted
    740..767     +  repeat_region  AAV2 ITR (fragment): inverted terminal repeat of adeno-associated virus serotype 2 inverted
   3147..3230    +  CDS            large T antigen (fragment): large T antigen from SV40 (simian virus 40)
   3276..3752    +  polyA_signal   hGH poly(A) signal: human growth hormone polyadenylation signal
   3798..3938    +  repeat_region  AAV2 ITR: inverted terminal repeat of adeno-associated virus serotype 2 inverted
   3943..3994    -  misc_feature   bom (fragment): basis of mobility region from pBR322
   4013..4468    +  rep_origin     f1 ori (sequence partly withheld): f1 bacteriophage origin of replication; arrow indicates direction of (+) strand synthesis
   4469..4518    -  misc_feature   bom (fragment): basis of mobility region from pBR322
   4620..4655    -  CDS            rop (fragment): Rop protein, which maintains plasmids at low copy number; rop
   4750..4854    +  promoter       AmpR promoter: bla
   4855..5715    +  CDS            AmpR: β-lactamase; bla; confers resistance to ampicillin, carbenicillin, and related antibiotics
