[The description below was written by a language model from this plasmid's Addgene catalogue record and pLannotate feature annotations shown in this document.]
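Description:
AAV-GfaABC1D-DreO-4x6T is an adeno-associated virus transfer plasmid built on the Stratagene pAAV-MCS backbone, designed to deliver Dre recombinase selectively to astrocytes. It totals 5,863 bp. It is propagated in E. coli through a high-copy ColE1/pUC-type origin and selected with ampicillin via the β-lactamase gene and its native promoter. An f1 phage origin is also present, along with small remnants of pBR322 bom and rop sequences. The expression cassette sits between AAV2 inverted terminal repeats, which supply the cis signals for replication and packaging of the genome into AAV capsids when rep, cap and helper functions are provided in trans. The automated annotation detects the downstream ITR in full but only short fragments of the upstream one.

Within the ITRs, the compact astrocytic GfaABC1D promoter, a shortened derivative of the GFAP promoter, drives DreO, a roughly 1 kb Dre recombinase coding sequence, and the transcript terminates at a human growth hormone polyadenylation signal. Dre acts on rox sites and is orthogonal to Cre/loxP, so it suits rox-dependent or intersectional recombination schemes. The 4x6T cassette of microRNA targeting sequences was added to enhance astrocyte specificity; such cassettes generally work by marking the transcript for silencing in off-target cells that express the corresponding miRNAs. The feature table does not annotate the promoter, DreO or the 4x6T element, leaving most of the region between the ITRs unlabelled. It flags only a short SV40 large T antigen fragment just upstream of the poly(A) signal, whose role the record does not explain. The associated work presents the construct as part of a toolbox of astrocyte-specific, serotype-independent AAV vectors.
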