Addgene plasmid #196413: AAV-GfaABC1D-DreO-4x6T
Purpose: Astrocytic expression of Dre recombinase in AAV; astrocyte specificity enhanced with 4x6T miRNA targeting cassette
Depositing lab: Stanley Thomas Carmichael. Depositing organization: University of California, Los Angeles (UCLA). Publication: A toolbox of astrocyte-specific, serotype-independent adeno-associated viral vectors using microRNA targeting sequences. Gleichman AJ, Kawaguchi R, Sofroniew MV, Carmichael ST. Nat Commun. 2023 Nov 16;14(1):7426. doi: 10.1038/s41467-023-42746-w. PubMed 37973910.
Backbone
  Vector backbone: pAAV-MCS
  Backbone manufacturer: Stratagene
  Backbone size w/o insert (bp): 3406
  Total vector size (bp): 5863
  Modifications to backbone: The GfaABC1D promoter and the 4x6T miRNA targeting cassette were added to confer astrocyte specificity.
  Vector type: Mammalian Expression, AAV ; Astrocyte-selective
Growth in bacteria
  Bacterial resistance: Ampicillin, 100 μg/mL
  Growth temperature: 37°C
  Growth strain: NEB Stable
  Copy number: Unknown
Gene/Insert
  Gene/Insert name: DreO (alt name: Dre recombinase)
  Insert size (bp): 1023
  Promoter: GfaABC1D
  Cloning method: Gibson Cloning
  Sequencing primers: 5′ tagcccactccttcataaag; 3′ ttattaggacaaggctggtg
Resource information
  A portion of this plasmid was derived from a plasmid made by: AAV-GfaABC1D-DreO-4x6T was created using AAV pmSyn1-EBFP-Cre (Addgene 51507) provided by Hongkui Zeng and DreO (Addgene 50363) provided by Hongkui Zeng.
Terms and licenses: Academic/Nonprofit Terms; Industry Terms: Not Available to Industry
Depositor comments: Please visit https://www.biorxiv.org/content/10.1101/2023.02.21.529451v2 for bioRxiv preprint.
How to cite: AAV-GfaABC1D-DreO-4x6T was a gift from Stanley Thomas Carmichael (Addgene plasmid # 196413 ; http://n2t.net/addgene:196413 ; RRID:Addgene_196413)
